Addgene plasmid #87534: pTALE-STARVP160-T
Purpose: (Empty Backbone) Destination vector for TALE-VP160 construction
Depositing lab: Steve Pollard. Depositing organization: University of Edinburgh. Publication: STAR: a simple TAL effector assembly reaction using isothermal assembly. Gogolok S, Garcia-Diaz C, Pollard SM. Sci Rep. 2016 Sep 12;6:33209. doi: 10.1038/srep33209. PubMed 27615025.
Backbone
  Vector backbone: pCAG-GFP-IRES-puro
  Vector type: TALEN, Synthetic Biology ; TALE-TF (activator)
  Selectable markers: 2A-mCherry
Growth in bacteria
  Bacterial resistance: Ampicillin, 100 μg/mL
  Growth temperature: 37°C
  Growth strain: DH5alpha
  Copy number: High Copy
Gene/Insert
  Gene/Insert name: None
Terms and licenses: Academic/Nonprofit Terms; Industry Terms: Not Available to Industry
How to cite: pTALE-STARVP160-T was a gift from Steve Pollard (Addgene plasmid # 87534 ; http://n2t.net/addgene:87534 ; RRID:Addgene_87534)
