[The description below was written by a language model from this plasmid's Addgene catalogue record and pLannotate feature annotations shown in this document.]
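Description:
pTALE-STARVP160-T is an empty mammalian expression destination vector for building TALE-based transcriptional activators (TALE-VP160 fusions). It is derived from the pCAG-GFP-IRES-puro backbone and is associated with the STAR method, which assembles TAL effector repeat arrays by isothermal assembly. It is propagated in E. coli as a high-copy plasmid through a ColE1/pUC-type origin, with ampicillin selection from the β-lactamase gene. The annotated sequence also contains an SV40 origin and remnants of lac regulatory and SV40 promoter sequences, which appear to be carried over from the backbone.

The expression cassette is driven by the CAG arrangement: CMV enhancer, chicken β-actin promoter and a chimeric β-actin/β-globin intron, giving strong constitutive expression in mammalian cells. Downstream lies an open reading frame beginning with a 3xFLAG epitope tag. This is followed by a fragment matching the N-terminal region of Xanthomonas TAL effectors (annotated as avrXa10) and a second TAL effector-derived fragment (annotated as avrBs3) that would supply the C-terminal scaffold. The gap between these two fragments is presumably where a custom DNA-binding repeat array is inserted, although the record does not describe the cloning site; a very short TetR-like match in this interval is probably stuffer or incidental. The scaffold is fused to VP160, ten tandem copies of the minimal herpes simplex virus VP16 activation domain. mCherry follows and is listed in the catalogue as a 2A-linked marker, so transfected cells can be identified or sorted by red fluorescence. A bGH polyadenylation signal terminates the transcript. No drug selection marker for mammalian cells is recorded, and the meaning of the "-T" suffix in the name is not stated.
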