Features (pLannotate 1.2.2; 23 found; start..end, strand, type, name):
      1..380     +  enhancer       CMV enhancer: human cytomegalovirus immediate early enhancer
    383..658     +  promoter       chicken β-actin promoter: No description available
    659..1667    +  intron         chimeric intron: chimera between introns from chicken β-actin and rabbit β-globin
   1740..1805    +  CDS            3xFLAG: three tandem FLAG® epitope tags, followed by an enterokinase cleavage site
   1857..2267    +  CDS            avrXa10 (fragment): AVX10_XANOO - Experimental evidence at protein level: Swiss-Prot protein existence level 1. Avirulence protein. Induces the hypersensitive response (HR)in rice plants carrying the resistance gene Xa10. Activity depends on the presence of the core repeat domains; replacement with repeat domains from other proteins (AvrBs3 of X.euvesicatoria (AC P14727) or AvrXa7 of this organism) does not elicit the HR. Probably acts as a transcription factor in its host plant (rice) to induce plant resistance or disease. From Xanthomonas oryzae pv. oryzae.
   2301..2327    +  CDS            TetR (fragment): tetracycline resistance regulatory protein; tetR
   2420..2608    +  CDS            avrBs3 (fragment): AVRB3_XANEU - Experimental evidence at protein level: Swiss-Prot protein existence level 1. Avirulence protein. Acts as a transcription factor in C.annuum plants. In susceptible plants lacking the Bs3 resistance gene induces expression of a number of genes, including genes homologous to a family of auxin-induced genes, alpha-expansin genes, pectate lyase, anthocyanidin glucoside rhamnosyl transferase and at least one transcription factor, UPA20. Their expression leads to plant hypertrophy in mesophyll cells, probably mainly mediated by UPA20 (PubMed:17962565). In resistant plants induces the h
   2678..3061    +  CDS            VP160: 10 tandem repeats of the minimal activation domain of herpes simplex virus VP16 (Cheng et al., 2013)
   3140..3847    +  CDS            mCherry: mCherry is a basic (constitutively fluorescent) red fluorescent protein published in 2004, derived from Discosoma sp.. It is reported to be a very rapidly-maturing monomer with low acid sensitivity.
   3954..4178    +  polyA_signal   bGH poly(A) signal: bovine growth hormone polyadenylation signal
   4182..4198    +  promoter       SV40 promoter (fragment): SV40 enhancer and early promoter
   4249..4265    -  protein_bind   lac operator: The lac repressor binds to the lac operator to inhibit transcription in E. coli. This inhibition can be relieved by adding lactose or isopropyl-β-D-thiogalactopyranoside (IPTG). lac repressor encoded by lacI
   4273..4303    -  promoter       lac promoter: promoter for the E. coli lac operon
   4318..4339    -  protein_bind   CAP binding site: CAP binding activates transcription in the presence of cAMP. E. coli catabolite activator protein
   4352..4391    -  CDS            lacI (fragment): lac repressor; lacI; The lac repressor binds to the lac operator to inhibit transcription in E. coli. This inhibition can be relieved by adding lactose or isopropyl-β-D-thiogalactopyranoside (IPTG).
   4398..4420    +  promoter       SV40 promoter (fragment): SV40 enhancer and early promoter
   4444..4579    +  rep_origin     SV40 ori: SV40 origin of replication
   4599..4733    +  polyA_signal   SV40 poly(A) signal: SV40 polyadenylation signal
   4735..4789    -  CDS            lacI (fragment): lac repressor; lacI; The lac repressor binds to the lac operator to inhibit transcription in E. coli. This inhibition can be relieved by adding lactose or isopropyl-β-D-thiogalactopyranoside (IPTG).
   4972..5560    -  rep_origin     ori: high-copy-number ColE1/pMB1/pBR322/pUC origin of replication
   5731..6591    -  CDS            AmpR: β-lactamase; bla; confers resistance to ampicillin, carbenicillin, and related antibiotics
   6592..6608    -  promoter       AmpR promoter (fragment): bla
   7194..7328    +  polyA_signal   SV40 poly(A) signal: SV40 polyadenylation signal
>Addgene plasmid #87534 | pTALE-STARVP160-T | depositor full sequence | sequence record 170729 | Full Sequence
GACATTGATTATTGACTAGTTATTAATAGTAATCAATTACGGGGTCATTAGTTCATAGCCCATATATGGA
GTTCCGCGTTACATAACTTACGGTAAATGGCCCGCCTGGCTGACCGCCCAACGACCCCCGCCCATTGACG
TCAATAATGACGTATGTTCCCATAGTAACGCCAATAGGGACTTTCCATTGACGTCAATGGGTGGACTATT
TACGGTAAACTGCCCACTTGGCAGTACATCAAGTGTATCATATGCCAAGTACGCCCCCTATTGACGTCAA
TGACGGTAAATGGCCCGCCTGGCATTATGCCCAGTACATGACCTTATGGGACTTTCCTACTTGGCAGTAC
ATCTACGTATTAGTCATCGCTATTACCATGGGTCGAGGTGAGCCCCACGTTCTGCTTCACTCTCCCCATC
TCCCCCCCCTCCCCACCCCCAATTTTGTATTTATTTATTTTTTAATTATTTTGTGCAGCGATGGGGGCGG
GGGGGGGGGGGGCGCGCGCCAGGCGGGGCGGGGCGGGGCGAGGGGCGGGGCGGGGCGAGGCGGAGAGGTG
CGGCGGCAGCCAATCAGAGCGGCGCGCTCCGAAAGTTTCCTTTTATGGCGAGGCGGCGGCGGCGGCGGCC
CTATAAAAAGCGAAGCGCGCGGCGGGCGGGAGTCGCTGCGTTGCCTTCGCCCCGTGCCCCGCTCCGCGCC
GCCTCGCGCCGCCCGCCCCGGCTCTGACTGACCGCGTTACTCCCACAGGTGAGCGGGCGGGACGGCCCTT
CTCCTCCGGGCTGTAATTAGCGCTTGGTTTAATGACGGCTCGTTTCTTTTCTGTGGCTGCGTGAAAGCCT
TAAAGGGCTCCGGGAGGGCCCTTTGTGCGGGGGGGAGCGGCTCGGGGGGTGCGTGCGTGTGTGTGTGCGT
GGGGAGCGCCGCGTGCGGCCCGCGCTGCCCGGCGGCTGTGAGCGCTGCGGGCGCGGCGCGGGGCTTTGTG
CGCTCCGCGTGTGCGCGAGGGGAGCGCGGCCGGGGGCGGTGCCCCGCGGTGCGGGGGGGCTGCGAGGGGA
ACAAAGGCTGCGTGCGGGGTGTGTGCGTGGGGGGGTGAGCAGGGGGTGTGGGCGCGGCGGTCGGGCTGTA
ACCCCCCCCTGCACCCCCCTCCCCGAGTTGCTGAGCACGGCCCGGCTTCGGGTGCGGGGCTCCGTGCGGG
GCGTGGCGCGGGGCTCGCCGTGCCGGGCGGGGGGTGGCGGCAGGTGGGGGTGCCGGGCGGGGCGGGGCCG
CCTCGGGCCGGGGAGGGCTCGGGGGAGGGGCGCGGCGGCCCCGGAGCGCCGGCGGCTGTCGAGGCGCGGC
GAGCCGCAGCCATTGCCTTTTATGGTAATCGTGCGAGAGGGCGCAGGGACTTCCTTTGTCCCAAATCTGG
CGGAGCCGAAATCTGGGAGGCGCCGCCGCACCCCCTCTAGCGGGCGCGGGCGAAGCGGTGCGGCGCCGGC
AGGAAGGAAATGGGCGGGGAGGGCCTTCGTGCGTCGCCGCGCCGCCGTCCCCTTCTCCATCTCCAGCCTC
GGGGCTGCCGCAGGGGGACGGCTGCCTTCGGGGGGGACGGGGCAGGGCGGGGTTCGGCTTCTGGCGTGTG
ACCGGCGGCTCTAGAGCCTCTGCTAACCATGTTCATGCCTTCTTCTTTTTCCTACAGCTCCTGGGCAACG
TGCTGGTTGTTGTGCTGTCTCATCATTTTGGCAAAGAATTCCTCGAGGCCGCCACCATGGACTACAAAGA
CCATGACGGTGATTATAAAGATCATGACATCGATTACAAGGATGACGATGACAAGATGGCCCCCAAGAAG
AAGAGGAAGGTGGGCATTCACCGCGGGGTACCTATGGTGGACTTGAGGACACTCGGTTATTCGCAACAGC
AACAGGAGAAAATCAAGCCTAAGGTCAGGAGCACCGTCGCGCAACACCACGAGGCGCTTGTGGGGCATGG
CTTCACTCATGCGCATATTGTCGCGCTTTCACAGCACCCTGCGGCGCTTGGGACGGTGGCTGTCAAATAC
CAAGATATGATTGCGGCCCTGCCCGAAGCCACGCACGAGGCAATTGTAGGGGTCGGTAAACAGTGGTCGG
GAGCGCGAGCACTTGAGGCGCTGCTGACTGTGGCGGGTGAGCTTAGGGGGCCTCCGCTCCAGCTCGACAC
CGGGCAGCTGCTGAAGATCGCGAAGAGAGGGGGAGTAACAGCGGTAGAGGCAGTGCACGCCTGGCGCAAT
GCGCTCACCGGGGCCCCCTTGAACCTGCAGGATACGTTTATCAGTGATAAAGTGTCAAGCATGACAAAGT
TGCAGCCGAATACAGTGGTATCCTGCAGGTGCTCTGTCAGGACCACGGGCTTACGCCACAACAGGTGGTG
GCGATTGCATCTAATGGAGGCGGACGCCCTGCCTTGGAGTCCATCGTAGCCCAATTGTCCAGGCCCGATC
CCGCGTTGGCTGCGTTAACGAATGACCATCTGGTGGCGTTGGCATGTCTTGGTGGACGACCCGCGCTCGA
TGCAGTCAAAAAGGGTCTGCCTCATGCTCCCGCATTGATCAAAAGAACCAACCGGCGGATTCCCGAGAGA
ACTTCCCATCGAGTCGCGGCTAGCCCCAAGAAGAAGAGAAAGGTGGAGGCCAGCGGTTCCGGACAGTGGA
GACGGCGGGCTCGCGCCGACGCGCTGGACGATTTCGATCTCGACATGCTGGGTTCTGATGCCCTCGATGA
CTTTGACCTGGATATGTTGGGAAGCGACGCATTGGATGACTTTGATCTGGACATGCTCGGCTCCGATGCT
CTGGACGATTTCGATCTCGATATGTTAGGGTCAGACGCACTGGATGATTTCGACCTTGATATGTTGGGAA
GCGATGCCCTTGATGATTTCGACCTGGACATGCTCGGCAGCGACGCCCTGGACGATTTCGATCTGGACAT
GCTGGGGTCCGATGCCTTGGATGATTTTGACTTGGATATGCTGGGGAGTGATGCCCTGGACGACTTTGAC
CTGGACATGCTGGGCTCCGATGCGCTCGATGACTTCGATTTGGATATGTTGATTAACTCTAGAGGCAGTG
GAGCCACTAACTTCTCCCTGTTGAAACAAGCAGGGGATGTCGAAGAGAATCCCGGGCCAATGGTGAGCAA
GGGCGAGGAGGATAACATGGCCATCATCAAGGAGTTCATGCGCTTCAAGGTGCACATGGAGGGCTCCGTG
AACGGCCACGAGTTCGAGATCGAGGGCGAGGGCGAGGGCCGCCCCTACGAGGGCACCCAGACCGCCAAGC
TGAAGGTGACCAAGGGTGGCCCCCTGCCCTTCGCCTGGGACATCCTGTCCCCTCAGTTCATGTACGGCTC
CAAGGCCTACGTGAAGCACCCCGCCGACATCCCCGACTACTTGAAGCTGTCCTTCCCCGAGGGCTTCAAG
TGGGAGCGCGTGATGAACTTCGAGGACGGCGGCGTGGTGACCGTGACCCAGGACTCCTCCCTGCAGGACG
GCGAGTTCATCTACAAGGTGAAGCTGCGCGGCACCAACTTCCCCTCCGACGGCCCCGTAATGCAGAAGAA
GACCATGGGCTGGGAGGCCTCCTCCGAGCGGATGTACCCCGAGGACGGCGCCCTGAAGGGCGAGATCAAG
CAGAGGCTGAAGCTGAAGGACGGCGGCCACTACGACGCTGAGGTCAAGACCACCTACAAGGCCAAGAAGC
CCGTGCAGCTGCCCGGCGCCTACAACGTCAACATCAAGTTGGACATCACCTCCCACAACGAGGACTACAC
CATCGTGGAACAGTACGAACGCGCCGAGGGCCGCCACTCCACCGGCGGCATGGACGAGCTGTACAAGTAA
CGCCCGCCCCACGACCCGCAGCGCCCGACCGAAAGGAGCGCACGACCCCATGCATCGATGATCTAGAGCT
CCGTCTCAAGCTGAGCTCGCTGATCAGCCTCGACTGTGCCTTCTAGTTGCCAGCCATCTGTTGTTTGCCC
CTCCCCCGTGCCTTCCTTGACCCTGGAAGGTGCCACTCCCACTGTCCTTTCCTAATAAAATGAGGAAATT
GCATCGCATTGTCTGAGTAGGTGTCATTCTATTCTGGGGGGTGGGGTGGGGCAGGACAGCAAGGGGGAGG
ATTGGGAAGACAATAGCAGGCATGCTGGGGATGCGGTGGGCTCTATGGCTTCTGAGGCGGAAAGAACCTG
CAGCCCAAGCTTGGCGTAATCATGGTCATAGCTGTTTCCTGTGTGAAATTGTTATCCGCTCACAATTCCA
CACAACATACGAGCCGGAAGCATAAAGTGTAAAGCCTGGGGTGCCTAATGAGTGAGCTAACTCACATTAA
TTGCGTTGCGCTCACTGCCCGCTTTCCAGTCGGGAAACCTGTCGTGCCAGCGGATCCGCATCTCAATTAG
TCAGCAACCATAGTCCCGCCCCTAACTCCGCCCATCCCGCCCCTAACTCCGCCCAGTTCCGCCCATTCTC
CGCCCCATGGCTGACTAATTTTTTTTATTTATGCAGAGGCCGAGGCCGCCTCGGCCTCTGAGCTATTCCA
GAAGTAGTGAGGAGGCTTTTTTGGAGGCCTAGGCTTTTGCAAAAAGCTAACTTGTTTATTGCAGCTTATA
ATGGTTACAAATAAAGCAATAGCATCACAAATTTCACAAATAAAGCATTTTTTTCACTGCATTCTAGTTG
TGGTTTGTCCAAACTCATCAATGTATCTTATCATGTCTGGATCCGCTGCATTAATGAATCGGCCAACGCG
CGGGGAGAGGCGGTTTGCGTATTGGGCGCTCTTCCGCTTCCTCGCTCACTGACTCGCTGCGCTCGGTCGT
TCGGCTGCGGCGAGCGGTATCAGCTCACTCAAAGGCGGTAATACGGTTATCCACAGAATCAGGGGATAAC
GCAGGAAAGAACATGTGAGCAAAAGGCCAGCAAAAGGCCAGGAACCGTAAAAAGGCCGCGTTGCTGGCGT
TTTTCCATAGGCTCCGCCCCCCTGACGAGCATCACAAAAATCGACGCTCAAGTCAGAGGTGGCGAAACCC
GACAGGACTATAAAGATACCAGGCGTTTCCCCCTGGAAGCTCCCTCGTGCGCTCTCCTGTTCCGACCCTG
CCGCTTACCGCATACCTGTCCGCCTTTCTCCCTTCGGGAAGCGTGGCGCTTTCTCAATGCTCACGCTGTA
GGTATCTCAGTTCGGTGTAGGTCGTTCGCTCCAAGCTGGGCTGTGTGCACGAACCCCCCGTTCAGCCCGA
CCGCTGCGCCTTATCCGGTAACTATCGTCTTGAGTCCAACCCGGTAAGACACGACTTATCGCCACTGGCA
GCAGCCACTGGTAACAGGATTAGCAGAGCGAGGTATGTAGGCGGTGCTACAGAGTTCTTGAAGTGGTGGC
CTAACTACGGCTACACTAGAAGGACAGTATTTGGTATCTGCGCTCTGCTGAAGCCAGTTACCTTCGGAAA
AAGAGTTGGTAGCTCTTGATCCGGCAAACAAACCACCGCTGGTAGCGGTGGTTTTTTTGTTTGCAAGCAG
CAGATTACGCGCAGAAAAAAAGGATCTCAAGAAGATCCTTTGATCTTTTCTACGGGGTCTGACGCTCAGT
GGAACGAAAACTCACGTTAAGGGATTTTGGTCATGAGATTATCAAAAAGGATCTTCACCTAGATCCTTTT
AAATTAAAAATGAAGTTTTAAATCAATCTAAAGTATATATGAGTAAACTTGGTCTGACAGTTACCAATGC
TTAATCAGTGAGGCACCTATCTCAGCGATCTGTCTATTTCGTTCATCCATAGTTGCCTGACTCCCCGTCG
TGTAGATAACTACGATACGGGAGGGCTTACCATCTGGCCCCAGTGCTGCAATGATACCGCGAGACCCACG
CTCACCGGCTCCAGATTTATCAGCAATAAACCAGCCAGCCGGAAGGGCCGAGCGCAGAAGTGGTCCTGCA
ACTTTATCCGCCTCCATCCAGTCTATTAATTGTTGCCGGGAAGCTAGAGTAAGTAGTTCGCCAGTTAATA
GTTTGCGCAACGTTGTTGCCATTGCTACAGGCATCGTGGTGTCACGCTCGTCGTTTGGTATGGCTTCATT
CAGCTCCGGTTCCCAACGATCAAGGCGAGTTACATGATCCCCCATGTTGTGCAAAAAAGCGGTTAGCTCC
TTCGGTCCTCCGATCGTTGTCAGAAGTAAGTTGGCCGCAGTGTTATCACTCATGGTTATGGCAGCACTGC
ATAATTCTCTTACTGTCATGCCATCCGTAAGATGCTTTTCTGTGACTGGTGAGTACTCAACCAAGTCATT
CTGAGAATAGTGTATGCGGCGACCGAGTTGCTCTTGCCCGGCGTCAATACGGGATAATACCGCGCCACAT
AGCAGAACTTTAAAAGTGCTCATCATTGGAAAACGTTCTTCGGGGCGAAAACTCTCAAGGATCTTACCGC
TGTTGAGATCCAGTTCGATGTAACCCACTCGTGCACCCAACTGATCTTCAGCATCTTTTACTTTCACCAG
CGTTTCTGGGTGAGCAAAAACAGGAAGGCAAAATGCCGCAAAAAAGGGAATAAGGGCGACACGGAAATGT
TGAATACTCATACTCTTCCTTTTTCAATGACCGCTTTGGAAAAACAAAGACTGTATTTCCTGGAAATTAA
TGTTTATTCAATAAACTGTGTATTCAGCTATATCACATAGTGGTGAGGCTGAAATGAGGCGGGAAGAGGC
GGTTGGGGCTTAATTATATCAATTTGGGTGGCCCCACAGCGCCTCCAAGGCGCCAGTCCTGTTTTGACAA
GTTGCCTCTGGAAGCCTCTACAATGCCTCTCTTCTTTTTCTCCAGAGTAAGCGGAGGCCAGGGGCCCCCG
GCCTCTGCTTAATACTAAAAAAAACAGCTGTTGTCATAGTAATGATTGGGTGGAAACATTCCAGGCCTGG
GTGGAGAGGCTTTTTGCTTCCTCTTGCAAAACCACACTGACATTCCAGGCCTGGGTGGAGAGGCTTTTTG
CTTCCTCTTGCAAAACCACACTGCCCTCTGGAGGGCAGTTGCCTAGCAACTAACTAAAAGAGGATGTCGC
ACGGCCAGCTGCGGTCAGTTAGTCACTTCCTGCTTAACTGACTTGACATTTTCTATTTTAAGAGTCGGGA
GGAAAATTACTGTGTTGGAGGCCCTCCGCCATCTTCTGAAGCTGAATCGAATTAACTTGTTTATTGCAGC
TTATAATGGTTACAAATAAAGCAATAGCATCACAAATTTCACAAATAAAGCATTTTTTTCACTGCATTCT
AGTTGTGGTTTGTCCAAACTCATCAATGTATCTTATCATGTCTGGATCTGATATCATCGTC
