>Addgene plasmid #87534 | pTALE-STARVP160-T | depositor partial sequence | sequence record 170730 | Functional TALE-VP160-2A-mCherry domains incl. DBD insertion site
ATGGACTACAAAGACCATGACGGTGATTATAAAGATCATGACATCGATTACAAGGATGACGATGACAAGA
TGGCCCCCAAGAAGAAGAGGAAGGTGGGCATTCACCGCGGGGTACCTATGGTGGACTTGAGGACACTCGG
TTATTCGCAACAGCAACAGGAGAAAATCAAGCCTAAGGTCAGGAGCACCGTCGCGCAACACCACGAGGCG
CTTGTGGGGCATGGCTTCACTCATGCGCATATTGTCGCGCTTTCACAGCACCCTGCGGCGCTTGGGACGG
TGGCTGTCAAATACCAAGATATGATTGCGGCCCTGCCCGAAGCCACGCACGAGGCAATTGTAGGGGTCGG
TAAACAGTGGTCGGGAGCGCGAGCACTTGAGGCGCTGCTGACTGTGGCGGGTGAGCTTAGGGGGCCTCCG
CTCCAGCTCGACACCGGGCAGCTGCTGAAGATCGCGAAGAGAGGGGGAGTAACAGCGGTAGAGGCAGTGC
ACGCCTGGCGCAATGCGCTCACCGGGGCCCCCTTGAACCTGCAGGATACGTTTATCAGTGATAAAGTGTC
AAGCATGACAAAGTTGCAGCCGAATACAGTGGTATCCTGCAGGTGCTCTGTCAGGACCACGGGCTTACGC
CACAACAGGTGGTGGCGATTGCATCTAATGGAGGCGGACGCCCTGCCTTGGAGTCCATCGTAGCCCAATT
GTCCAGGCCCGATCCCGCGTTGGCTGCGTTAACGAATGACCATCTGGTGGCGTTGGCATGTCTTGGTGGA
CGACCCGCGCTCGATGCAGTCAAAAAGGGTCTGCCTCATGCTCCCGCATTGATCAAAAGAACCAACCGGC
GGATTCCCGAGAGAACTTCCCATCGAGTCGCGGCTAGCCCCAAGAAGAAGAGAAAGGTGGAGGCCAGCGG
TTCCGGACAGTGGAGACGGCGGGCTCGCGCCGACGCGCTGGACGATTTCGATCTCGACATGCTGGGTTCT
GATGCCCTCGATGACTTTGACCTGGATATGTTGGGAAGCGACGCATTGGATGACTTTGATCTGGACATGC
TCGGCTCCGATGCTCTGGACGATTTCGATCTCGATATGTTAGGGTCAGACGCACTGGATGATTTCGACCT
TGATATGTTGGGAAGCGATGCCCTTGATGATTTCGACCTGGACATGCTCGGCAGCGACGCCCTGGACGAT
TTCGATCTGGACATGCTGGGGTCCGATGCCTTGGATGATTTTGACTTGGATATGCTGGGGAGTGATGCCC
TGGACGACTTTGACCTGGACATGCTGGGCTCCGATGCGCTCGATGACTTCGATTTGGATATGTTGATTAA
CTCTAGAGGCAGTGGAGCCACTAACTTCTCCCTGTTGAAACAAGCAGGGGATGTCGAAGAGAATCCCGGG
CCAATGGTGAGCAAGGGCGAGGAGGATAACATGGCCATCATCAAGGAGTTCATGCGCTTCAAGGTGCACA
TGGAGGGCTCCGTGAACGGCCACGAGTTCGAGATCGAGGGCGAGGGCGAGGGCCGCCCCTACGAGGGCAC
CCAGACCGCCAAGCTGAAGGTGACCAAGGGTGGCCCCCTGCCCTTCGCCTGGGACATCCTGTCCCCTCAG
TTCATGTACGGCTCCAAGGCCTACGTGAAGCACCCCGCCGACATCCCCGACTACTTGAAGCTGTCCTTCC
CCGAGGGCTTCAAGTGGGAGCGCGTGATGAACTTCGAGGACGGCGGCGTGGTGACCGTGACCCAGGACTC
CTCCCTGCAGGACGGCGAGTTCATCTACAAGGTGAAGCTGCGCGGCACCAACTTCCCCTCCGACGGCCCC
GTAATGCAGAAGAAGACCATGGGCTGGGAGGCCTCCTCCGAGCGGATGTACCCCGAGGACGGCGCCCTGA
AGGGCGAGATCAAGCAGAGGCTGAAGCTGAAGGACGGCGGCCACTACGACGCTGAGGTCAAGACCACCTA
CAAGGCCAAGAAGCCCGTGCAGCTGCCCGGCGCCTACAACGTCAACATCAAGTTGGACATCACCTCCCAC
AACGAGGACTACACCATCGTGGAACAGTACGAACGCGCCGAGGGCCGCCACTCCACCGGCGGCATGGACG
AGCTGTACAAGTAA
