>Addgene plasmid #87534 | pTALE-STARVP160-T | depositor partial sequence | sequence record 170731 | half repeat encoding NG
CTTACGCCACAACAGGTGGTGGCGATTGCATCTAATGGAGGCGGACGCCCTGCCTTGGAG
