>Addgene plasmid #87534 | pTALE-STARVP160-T | addgene partial sequence | sequence record 174832 | Addgene Partial NGS Result
GCCTCGGGCCGGGGAGGGCTCGGGGGAGGGGCGCGGCGGCCCCCGGAGCGCCGGCGGCTGTCGAGGCGCG
GCGAGCCGCAGCCATTGCCTTTTATGGTAATCGTGCGAGAGGGCGCAGGGACTTCCTTTGTCCCAAATCT
GTGCGGAGCCGAAATCTGGGAGGCGCCGCCGCACCCCCTCTAGCGGGCGCGGGGCGAAGCGGTGCGGCGC
CGGCAGGAAGGAAATGGGCGGGGAGGGCCTTCGTGCGTCGCCGCGCCGCCGTCCCCTTCTCCCTCTCCAG
CCTCGGGGCTGTCCGCGGGGGGACGGCTGCCTTCGGGGGGGACGGGGCAGGGCGGGGTTCGGCTTCTGGC
GTGTGACCGGCGGCTCTAGAGCCTCTGCTAACCATGTTCATGCCTTCTTCTTTTTCCTACAGCTCCTGGG
CAACGTGCTGGTTATTGTGCTGTCTCATCATTTTGGCAAAGAATTCCTCGAGGCCGCCACCATGGACTAC
AAAGACCATGACGGTGATTATAAAGATCATGACATCGATTACAAGGATGACGATGACAAGATGGCCCCCA
AGAAGAAGAGGAAGGTGGGCATTCACCGCGGGGTACCTATGGTGGACTTGAGGACACTCGGTTATTCGCA
ACAGCAACAGGAGAAAATCAAGCCTAAGGTCAGGAGCACCGTCGCGCAACACCACGAGGCGCTTGTGGGG
CATGGCTTCACTCATGCGCATATTGTCGCGCTTTCACAGCACCCTGCGGCGCTTGGGACGGTGGCTGTCA
AATACCAAGATATGATTGCGGCCCTGCCCGAAGCCACGCACGAGGCAATTGTAGGGGTCGGTAAACAGTG
GTCGGGAGCGCGAGCACTTGAGGCGCTGCTGACTGTGGCGGGTGAGCTTAGGGGGCCTCCGCTCCAGCTC
GACACCGGGCAGCTGCTGAAGATCGCGAAGAGAGGGGGAGTAACAGCGGTAGAGGCAGTGCACGCCTGGC
GCAATGCGCTCACCGGGGCCCCCTTGAACCTGCAGGATACGTTTATCAGTGATAAAGTGTCAAGCATGAC
AAAGTTGCAGCCGAATACAGTGGTATCCTGCAGGTGCTCTGTCAGGACCACGGGCTTACGCCACAACAGG
TGGTGGCGATTGCATCTAATGGAGGCGGACGCCCTGCCTTGGAGTCCATCGTAGCCCAATTGTCCAGGCC
CGATCCCGCGTTGGCTGCGTTAACGAATGACCATCTGGTGGCGTTGGCATGTCTTGGTGGACGACCCGCG
CTCGATGCAGTCAAAAAGGGTCTGCCTCATGCTCCCGCATTGATCAAAAGAACCAACCGGCGGATTCCCG
AGAGAACTTCCCATCGAGTCGCGGCTAGCCCCAAGAAGAAGAGAAAGGTGGAGGCCAGCGGTTCCGGACA
GTGGAGACGGCGGGCTCGCGCCGACGCGCTGGACGATTTCGATCTCGACATGCTGGGTTCTGATGCCCTC
GATGACTTTGACCTGGATATGTTGGGAAGCGACGCATTGGATGACTTTGATCTGGACATGCTCGGCTCCG
ATGCTCTGGACGATTTCGATCTCGATATGTTAGGGTCAGACGCACTGGATGATTTCGACCTTGATATGTT
GGGAAGCGATGCCCTTGATGATTTCGACCTGGACATGCTCGGCAGCGACGCCCTGGACGATTTCGATCTG
GACATGCTGGGGTCCGATGCCTTGGATGATTTTGACTTGGATATGCTGGGGAGTGATGCCCTGGACGACT
TTGACCTGGACATGCTGGGCTCCGATGCGCTCGATGACTTCGATTTGGATATGTTGATTAACTCTAGAGG
CAGTGGAGCCACTAACTTCTCCCTGTTGAAACAAGCAGGGGATGTCGAAGAGAATCCCGGGCCAATGGTG
AGCAAGGGCGAGGAGGATAACATGGCCATCATCAAGGAGTTCATGCGCTTCAAGGTGCACATGGAGGGCT
CCGTGAACGGCCACGAGTTCGAGATCGAGGGCGAGGGCGAGGGCCGCCCCTACGAGGGCACCCAGACCGC
CAAGCTGAAGGTGACCAAGGGTGGCCCCCTGCCCTTCGCCTGGGACATCCTGTCCCCTCAGTTCATGTAC
GGCTCCAAGGCCTACGTGAAGCACCCCGCCGACATCCCCGACTACTTGAAGCTGTCCTTCCCCGAGGGCT
TCAAGTGGGAGCGCGTGATGAACTTCGAGGACGGCGGCGTGGTGACCGTGACCCAGGACTCCTCCCTGCA
GGACGGCGAGTTCATCTACAAGGTGAAGCTGCGCGGCACCAACTTCCCCTCCGACGGCCCCGTAATGCAG
AAGAAGACCATGGGCTGGGAGGCCTCCTCCGAGCGGATGTACCCCGAGGACGGCGCCCTGAAGGGCGAGA
TCAAGCAGAGGCTGAAGCTGAAGGACGGCGGCCACTACGACGCTGAGGTCAAGACCACCTACAAGGCCAA
GAAGCCCGTGCAGCTGCCCGGCGCCTACAACGTCAACATCAAGTTGGACATCACCTCCCACAACGAGGAC
TACACCATCGTGGAACAGTACGAACGCGCCGAGGGCCGCCACTCCACCGGCGGCATGGACGAGCTGTACA
AGTAACGCCCGCCCCACGACCCGCAGCGCCCGACCGAAAGGAGCGCACGACCCCATGCATCGATGATCTA
GAGCTCCGTCTCAAGCTGAGCTCGCTGATCAGCCTCGACTGTGCCTTCTAGTTGCCAGCCATCTGTTGTT
TGCCCCTCCCCCGTGCCTTCCTTGACCCTGGAAGGTGCCACTCCCACTGTCCTTTCCTAATAAAATGAGG
AAATTGCATCGCATTGTCTGAGTAGGTGTCATTCTATTCTGGGGGGTGGGGTGGGGCAGGACAGCAAGGG
GGAGGATTGGGAAGACAATAGCAGGCATGCTGGGGATGCGGTGGGCTCTATGGCTTCTGAGGCGGAAAGA
ACCTGCAGCCCAAGCTTGGCGTAATCATGGTCATAGCTGTTTCCTGTGTGAAATTGTTATCCGCTCACAA
TTCCACACAACATACGAGCCGGAAGCATAAAGTGTAAAGCCTGGGGTGCCTAATGAGTGAGCTAACTCAC
ATTAATTGCGTTGCGCTCACTGCCCGCTTTCCAGTCGGGAAACCTGTCGTGCCAGCGGATCCGCATCTCA
ATTAGTCAGCAACCATAGTCCCGCCCCTAACTCCGCCCATCCCGCCCCTAACTCCGCCCAGTTCCGCCCA
TTCTCCGCCCCATGGCTGACTAATTTTTTTTATTTATGCAGAGGCCGAGGCCGCCTCGGCCTCTGAGCTA
TTCCAGAAGTAGTGAGGAGGCTTTTTTGGAGGCCTAGGCTTTTGCAAAAAGCTAACTTGTTTATTGCAGC
TTATAATGGTTACAAATAAAGCAATAGCATCACAAATTTCACAAATAAAGCATTTTTTTCACTGCATTCT
AGTTGTGGTTTGTCCAAACTCATCAATGTATCTTATCATGTCTGGATCCGCTGCATTAATGAATCGGCCA
ACGCGCGGGGAGAGGCGGTTTGCGTATTGGGCGCTCTTCCGCTTCCTCGCTCACTGACTCGCTGCGCTCG
GTCGTTCGGCTGCGGCGAGCGGTATCAGCTCACTCAAAGGCGGTAATACGGTTATCCACAGAATCAGGGG
ATAACGCAGGAAAGAACATGTGAGCAAAAGGCCAGCAAAAGGCCAGGAACCGTAAAAAGGCCGCGTTGCT
GGCGTTTTTCCATAGGCTCCGCCCCCCTGACGAGCATCACAAAAATCGACGCTCAAGTCAGAGGTGGCGA
AACCCGACAGGACTATAAAGATACCAGGCGTTTCCCCCTGGAAGCTCCCTCGTGCGCTCTCCTGTTCCGA
CCCTGCCGCTTACCGCATACCTGTCCGCCTTTCTCCCTTCGGGAAGCGTGGCGCTTTCTCATAGCTCACG
CTGTAGGTATCTCAGTTCGGTGTAGGTCGTTCGCTCCAAGCTGGGCTGTGTGCACGAACCCCCCGTTCAG
CCCGACCGCTGCGCCTTATCCGGTAACTATCGTCTTGAGTCCAACCCGGTAAGACACGACTTATCGCCAC
TGGCAGCAGCCACTGGTAACAGGATTAGCAGAGCGAGGTATGTAGGCGGTGCTACAGAGTTCTTGAAGTG
GTGGCCTAACTACGGCTACACTAGAAGAACAGTATTTGGTATCTGCGCTCTGCTGAAGCCAGTTACCTTC
GGAAAAAGAGTTGGTAGCTCTTGATCCGGCAAACAAACCACCGCTGGTAGCGGTGGTTTTTTTGTTTGCA
AGCAGCAGATTACGCGCAGAAAAAAAGGATCTCAAGAAGATCCTTTGATCTTTTCTACGGGGTCTGACGC
TCAGTGGAACGAAAACTCACGTTAAGGGATTTTGGTCATGAGATTATCAAAAAGGATCTTCACCTAGATC
CTTTTAAATTAAAAATGAAGTTTTAAATCAATCTAAAGTATATATGAGTAAACTTGGTCTGACAGTTACC
AATGCTTAATCAGTGAGGCACCTATCTCAGCGATCTGTCTATTTCGTTCATCCATAGTTGCCTGACTCCC
CGTCGTGTAGATAACTACGATACGGGAGGGCTTACCATCTGGCCCCAGTGCTGCAATGATACCGCGAGAC
CCACGCTCACCGGCTCCAGATTTATCAGCAATAAACCAGCCAGCCGGAAGGGCCGAGCGCAGAAGTGGTC
CTGCAACTTTATCCGCCTCCATCCAGTCTATTAATTGTTGCCGGGAAGCTAGAGTAAGTAGTTCGCCAGT
TAATAGTTTGCGCAACGTTGTTGCCATTGCTACAGGCATCGTGGTGTCACGCTCGTCGTTTGGTATGGCT
TCATTCAGCTCCGGTTCCCAACGATCAAGGCGAGTTACATGATCCCCCATGTTGTGCAAAAAAGCGGTTA
GCTCCTTCGGTCCTCCGATCGTTGTCAGAAGTAAGTTGGCCGCAGTGTTATCACTCATGGTTATGGCAGC
ACTGCATAATTCTCTTACTGTCATGCCATCCGTAAGATGCTTTTCTGTGACTGGTGAGTACTCAACCAAG
TCATTCTGAGAATAGTGTATGCGGCGACCGAGTTGCTCTTGCCCGGCGTCAATACGGGATAATACCGCGC
CACATAGCAGAACTTTAAAAGTGCTCATCATTGGAAAACGTTCTTCGGGGCGAAAACTCTCAAGGATCTT
ACCGCTGTTGAGATCCAGTTCGATGTAACCCACTCGTGCACCCAACTGATCTTCAGCATCTTTTACTTTC
ACCAGCGTTTCTGGGTGAGCAAAAACAGGAAGGCAAAATGCCGCAAAAAAGGGAATAAGGGCGACACGGA
AATGTTGAATACTCATACTCTTCCTTTTTCAATGACCGCTTTGGAAAAACAAAGACTGTATTTCCTGGAA
ATTAATGTTTATTCAATAAACTGTGTATTCAGCTATATTCACATAGTGGTGAGGCTGAAATGAGGCGGGA
AGAGGCGGTTGGGGCTTAATTATATCAATTTGGGTGGCCCCACAGCGCCTCCAAGGCGCCAGTCCTGTTT
TGACAAGTTGCCTCTGGAAGCCTCTCTTCTTTTTCTCCAGAGTAAGCGGAGGCCAGGGGCCCCCGGCCTC
TGCTTAATACTAAAAAAAACAGCTGTTGTCATAGTAATGATTGGGTGGAAACATTCCAGGCCTGGGTGGA
GAGGCTTTTTGCTTCCTCTTGCAAAACCACACTGACATTCCAGGCCTGGGTGGAGAGGCTTTTTGCTTCC
TCTTGCAAAACCACACTGCCCTCTGGAGGGCAGTTGCCTAGCAACTAATTAAAAGAGGATGTCGCACGGC
CAGCTGCGGTCAGTTAGTCACTTCCTGCTTAACTGACTTGACATTTTCTATTTTAAGAGTCGGGAGGAAA
ATTACTGTGTTGGAGGCCCTCCGCCATCTTCTGAAGCTGAATCGAATTAACTTGTTTATTGCAGCTTATA
ATGGTTACAAATAAAGCAATAGCATCACAAATTTCACAAATAAAGCATTTTTTTCACTGCATTCTAGTTG
TGGTTTGTCCAAACTCATCAATGTATCTTATCATGTCTGGATCTGATATCATCGTC
